Addgene plasmid #202750: iRFP670-PIP4K2C
Purpose: expresses fluorescent protein-tagged enzyme
Depositing lab: Gerry Hammond. Depositing organization: University of Pittsburgh (University, School of Medicine, and Cancer Institute). Publication: A novel homeostatic mechanism tunes PI(4,5)P2-dependent signaling at the plasma membrane. Wills RC, Doyle CP, Zewe JP, Pacheco J, Hansen SD, Hammond GRV. J Cell Sci. 2023 Aug 3:jcs.261494. doi: 10.1242/jcs.261494. PubMed 37534432.
Backbone
  Vector backbone: iRFP670-C1
  Vector type: Mammalian Expression
Growth in bacteria
  Bacterial resistance: Kanamycin, 50 μg/mL
  Growth temperature: 37°C
  Growth strain: DH5alpha
  Copy number: High Copy
Gene/Insert
  Gene/Insert name: iRFP670:PIP4K2C
  Species: H. sapiens (human)
  Entrez Gene: PIP4K2C (a.k.a. PIP5K2C)
  Cloning method: Gibson Cloning
Terms and licenses: Academic/Nonprofit Terms; Industry Terms: Not Available to Industry
Depositor comments: Please visit https://www.biorxiv.org/content/10.1101/2022.06.30.498262v3 for bioRxiv preprint.
How to cite: iRFP670-PIP4K2C was a gift from Gerry Hammond (Addgene plasmid # 202750 ; http://n2t.net/addgene:202750 ; RRID:Addgene_202750)
