[The description below was written by a language model from this plasmid's Addgene catalogue record and pLannotate feature annotations shown in this document.]
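Description:
iRFP670-PIP4K2C is a 6.2 kb mammalian expression plasmid built on the iRFP670-C1 backbone, a C1-style vector in which the fluorescent protein sits upstream of the cloning site so that the inserted gene is tagged at its N-terminus. It is maintained in E. coli as a high-copy plasmid through a ColE1/pUC-type origin and selected with kanamycin. The NeoR/KanR aminoglycoside phosphotransferase gene is preceded by both a bacterial (bla) promoter and the SV40 enhancer/early promoter and is followed by an HSV TK polyadenylation signal. The same marker can therefore confer kanamycin resistance in bacteria and G418 resistance in transfected mammalian cells. An f1 origin is also present. The short ble, bGH poly(A) and SV40 large T antigen hits in the automated annotation are fragments, most likely backbone remnants rather than functional elements.

The expression cassette is driven by the human CMV immediate early enhancer and promoter and terminated by the SV40 poly(A) signal. It encodes a near-infrared fluorescent protein derived from a Rhodopseudomonas palustris bacteriophytochrome, which needs biliverdin as a cofactor. The annotation software labels this protein miRFP670, whereas the catalogue names it iRFP670. A short linker left over from the multiple cloning site joins it to human PIP4K2C, which was inserted by Gibson assembly. PIP4K2C is a phosphatidylinositol 5-phosphate 4-kinase with low catalytic activity, and PIP4Ks are reported to interact with PIP5Ks and suppress their PI(4,5)P2 synthesis. The plasmid's stated purpose is to express the fluorescently tagged enzyme, which allows its localisation to be imaged in the far-red channel in live cells. The associated study concerns homeostatic control of plasma membrane PI(4,5)P2 signalling.
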