Features (pLannotate 1.2.2; 15 found; start..end, strand, type, name):
    102..896     +  CDS            NeoR/KanR: aminoglycoside phosphotransferase from Tn5; aph(3')-II (or nptII); confers resistance to neomycin, kanamycin, and G418 (Geneticin®)
    917..1069    +  CDS            ble (fragment): BLE_KLEPN - Experimental evidence at protein level: Swiss-Prot protein existence level 1. Binding protein with a strong affinity to the bleomycin family of antibiotics. Binds to CL990; an antimitotic-antibiotic compound. From Klebsiella pneumoniae.
   1128..1175    +  polyA_signal   HSV TK poly(A) signal: herpes simplex virus thymidine kinase polyadenylation signal (Cole and Stacy, 1985)
   1266..1282    -  polyA_signal   bGH poly(A) signal (fragment): bovine growth hormone polyadenylation signal
   1504..2092    +  rep_origin     ori: high-copy-number ColE1/pMB1/pBR322/pUC origin of replication
   2267..2570    +  enhancer       CMV enhancer: human cytomegalovirus immediate early enhancer
   2571..2774    +  promoter       CMV promoter: human cytomegalovirus (CMV) immediate early promoter
   2819..3763    +  CDS            miRFP670: miRFP670 is a basic (constitutively fluorescent) near ir fluorescent protein published in 2016, derived from Rhodopseudomonas palustris. It has low acid sensitivity. It requires the cofactor biliverdin for fluorescence.
   3764..3817    +  misc_feature   MCS (fragment): multiple cloning site
   3818..5080    +  CDS            PIP4K2C: PI42C_HUMAN - Also known as PIP5K2C. Experimental evidence at protein level: Swiss-Prot protein existence level 1. Phosphatidylinositol 5-phosphate 4-kinase with low enzymatic activity. May be a GTP sensor, has higher GTP-dependent kinase activity than ATP-dependent kinase activity. PIP4Ks negatively regulate insulin signaling through a catalytic-independent mechanism. They interact with PIP5Ks and suppress PIP5K-mediated PtdIns(4,5)P2 synthesis and insulin- dependent conversion to PtdIns(3,4,5)P3 (PubMed:31091439). From Homo sapiens (Human).
   5108..5192    +  CDS            large T antigen (fragment): large T antigen from SV40 (simian virus 40)
   5215..5336    +  polyA_signal   SV40 poly(A) signal: SV40 polyadenylation signal
   5370..5798    -  rep_origin     f1 ori (sequence partly withheld): f1 bacteriophage origin of replication; arrow indicates direction of (+) strand synthesis
   5825..5929    +  promoter       AmpR promoter: bla
   5931..67      +  promoter       SV40 promoter (across the origin): SV40 enhancer and early promoter
>Addgene plasmid #202750 | iRFP670-PIP4K2C | addgene full sequence | sequence record 399275 | Addgene NGS Result
CGCCTCGGCCTCTGAGCTATTCCAGAAGTAGTGAGGAGGCTTTTTTGGAGGCCTAGGCTTTTGCAAAGAT
CGATCAAGAGACAGGATGAGGATCGTTTCGCATGATTGAACAAGATGGATTGCACGCAGGTTCTCCGGCC
GCTTGGGTGGAGAGGCTATTCGGCTATGACTGGGCACAACAGACAATCGGCTGCTCTGATGCCGCCGTGT
TCCGGCTGTCAGCGCAGGGGCGCCCGGTTCTTTTTGTCAAGACCGACCTGTCCGGTGCCCTGAATGAACT
GCAAGACGAGGCAGCGCGGCTATCGTGGCTGGCCACGACGGGCGTTCCTTGCGCAGCTGTGCTCGACGTT
GTCACTGAAGCGGGAAGGGACTGGCTGCTATTGGGCGAAGTGCCGGGGCAGGATCTCCTGTCATCTCACC
TTGCTCCTGCCGAGAAAGTATCCATCATGGCTGATGCAATGCGGCGGCTGCATACGCTTGATCCGGCTAC
CTGCCCATTCGACCACCAAGCGAAACATCGCATCGAGCGAGCACGTACTCGGATGGAAGCCGGTCTTGTC
GATCAGGATGATCTGGACGAAGAGCATCAGGGGCTCGCGCCAGCCGAACTGTTCGCCAGGCTCAAGGCGA
GCATGCCCGACGGCGAGGATCTCGTCGTGACCCATGGCGATGCCTGCTTGCCGAATATCATGGTGGAAAA
TGGCCGCTTTTCTGGATTCATCGACTGTGGCCGGCTGGGTGTGGCGGACCGCTATCAGGACATAGCGTTG
GCTACCCGTGATATTGCTGAAGAGCTTGGCGGCGAATGGGCTGACCGCTTCCTCGTGCTTTACGGTATCG
CCGCTCCCGATTCGCAGCGCATCGCCTTCTATCGCCTTCTTGACGAGTTCTTCTGAGCGGGACTCTGGGG
TTCGAAATGACCGACCAAGCGACGCCCAACCTGCCATCACGAGATTTCGATTCCACCGCCGCCTTCTATG
AAAGGTTGGGCTTCGGAATCGTTTTCCGGGACGCCGGCTGGATGATCCTCCAGCGCGGGGATCTCATGCT
GGAGTTCTTCGCCCACCCTAGGGGGAGGCTAACTGAAACACGGAAGGAGACAATACCGGAAGGAACCCGC
GCTATGACGGCAATAAAAAGACAGAATAAAACGCACGGTGTTGGGTCGTTTGTTCATAAACGCGGGGTTC
GGTCCCAGGGCTGGCACTCTGTCGATACCCCACCGAGACCCCATTGGGGCCAATACGCCCGCGTTTCTTC
CTTTTCCCCACCCCACCCCCCAAGTTCGGGTGAAGGCCCAGGGCTCGCAGCCAACGTCGGGGCGGCAGGC
CCTGCCATAGCCTCAGGTTACTCATATATACTTTAGATTGATTTAAAACTTCATTTTTAATTTAAAAGGA
TCTAGGTGAAGATCCTTTTTGATAATCTCATGACCAAAATCCCTTAACGTGAGTTTTCGTTCCACTGAGC
GTCAGACCCCGTAGAAAAGATCAAAGGATCTTCTTGAGATCCTTTTTTTCTGCGCGTAATCTGCTGCTTG
CAAACAAAAAAACCACCGCTACCAGCGGTGGTTTGTTTGCCGGATCAAGAGCTACCAACTCTTTTTCCGA
AGGTAACTGGCTTCAGCAGAGCGCAGATACCAAATACTGTTCTTCTAGTGTAGCCGTAGTTAGGCCACCA
CTTCAAGAACTCTGTAGCACCGCCTACATACCTCGCTCTGCTAATCCTGTTACCAGTGGCTGCTGCCAGT
GGCGATAAGTCGTGTCTTACCGGGTTGGACTCAAGACGATAGTTACCGGATAAGGCGCAGCGGTCGGGCT
GAACGGGGGGTTCGTGCACACAGCCCAGCTTGGAGCGAACGACCTACACCGAACTGAGATACCTACAGCG
TGAGCTATGAGAAAGCGCCACGCTTCCCGAAGGGAGAAAGGCGGACAGGTATCCGGTAAGCGGCAGGGTC
GGAACAGGAGAGCGCACGAGGGAGCTTCCAGGGGGAAACGCCTGGTATCTTTATAGTCCTGTCGGGTTTC
GCCACCTCTGACTTGAGCGTCGATTTTTGTGATGCTCGTCAGGGGGGCGGAGCCTATGGAAAAACGCCAG
CAACGCGGCCTTTTTACGGTTCCTGGCCTTTTGCTGGCCTTTTGCTCACATGTTCTTTCCTGCGTTATCC
CCTGATTCTGTGGATAACCGTATTACCGCCATGCATTAGTTATTAATAGTAATCAATTACGGGGTCATTA
GTTCATAGCCCATATATGGAGTTCCGCGTTACATAACTTACGGTAAATGGCCCGCCTGGCTGACCGCCCA
ACGACCCCCGCCCATTGACGTCAATAATGACGTATGTTCCCATAGTAACGCCAATAGGGACTTTCCATTG
ACGTCAATGGGTGGAGTATTTACGGTAAACTGCCCACTTGGCAGTACATCAAGTGTATCATATGCCAAGT
ACGCCCCCTATTGACGTCAATGACGGTAAATGGCCCGCCTGGCATTATGCCCAGTACATGACCTTATGGG
ACTTTCCTACTTGGCAGTACATCTACGTATTAGTCATCGCTATTACCATGGTGATGCGGTTTTGGCAGTA
CATCAATGGGCGTGGATAGCGGTTTGACTCACGGGGATTTCCAAGTCTCCACCCCATTGACGTCAATGGG
AGTTTGTTTTGGCACCAAAATCAACGGGACTTTCCAAAATGTCGTAACAACTCCGCCCCATTGACGCAAA
TGGGCGGTAGGCGTGTACGGTGGGAGGTCTATATAAGCAGAGCTGGTTTAGTGAACCGTCAGATCCGCTA
GCGCTACCGGTCGCCACCATGGTAGCAGGTCATGCCTCTGGCAGCCCCGCATTCGGGACCGCCTCTCATT
CGAATTGCGAACATGAAGAGATCCACCTCGCCGGCTCGATCCAGCCGCATGGCGCGCTTCTGGTCGTCAG
CGAACATGATCATCGCGTCATCCAGGCCAGCGCCAACGCCGCGGAATTTCTGAATCTCGGAAGCGTACTC
GGCGTTCCGCTCGCCGAGATCGACGGCGATCTGTTGATCAAGATCCTGCCGCATCTCGATCCCACCGCCG
AAGGCATGCCGGTCGCGGTGCGCTGCCGGATCGGCAATCCCTCTACGGAGTACTGCGGTCTGATGCATCG
GCCTCCGGAAGGCGGGCTGATCATCGAACTCGAACGTGCCGGCCCGTCGATCGATCTGTCAGGCACGCTG
GCGCCGGCGCTGGAGCGGATCCGCACGGCGGGTTCACTGCGCGCGCTGTGCGATGACACCGTGCTGCTGT
TTCAGCAGTGCACCGGCTACGACCGGGTGATGGTGTATCGTTTCGATGAGCAAGGCCACGGCCTGGTATT
CTCCGAGTGCCATGTGCCTGGGCTCGAATCCTATTTCGGCAACCGCTATCCGTCGTCGACTGTCCCGCAG
ATGGCGCGGCAGCTGTACGTGCGGCAGCGCGTCCGCGTGCTGGTCGACGTCACCTATCAGCCGGTGCCGC
TGGAGCCGCGGCTGTCGCCGCTGACCGGGCGCGATCTCGACATGTCGGGCTGCTTCCTGCGCTCGATGTC
GCCGTGCCATCTGCAGTTCCTGAAGGACATGGGCGTGCGCGCCACCCTGGCGGTGTCGCTGGTGGTCGGC
GGCAAGCTGTGGGGCCTGGTTGTCTGTCACCATTATCTGCCGCGCTTCATCCGTTTCGAGCTGCGGGCGA
TCTGCAAACGGCTCGCCGAAAGGATCGCGACGCGGATCACCGCGCTTGAGAGCTCCGGACTCAGATCTCG
AGCTCAAGCTTCGAATTCTGCAGTCGACGGTACCGCGATGGCGTCCTCCTCGGTCCCACCAGCCACGGTA
TCGGCGGCGACAGCAGGCCCCGGCCCAGGTTTCGGCTTCGCCTCCAAGACCAAGAAGAAGCATTTCGTGC
AGCAGAAGGTGAAGGTGTTCCGGGCGGCCGACCCGCTGGTGGGTGTGTTCCTGTGGGGCGTAGCCCACTC
GATCAATGAGCTCAGCCAGGTGCCTCCCCCGGTGATGCTGCTGCCAGATGACTTTAAGGCCAGCTCCAAG
ATCAAGGTCAACAATCACCTTTTCCACAGGGAAAATCTGCCCAGTCATTTCAAGTTCAAGGAGTATTGTC
CCCAGGTCTTCAGGAACCTCCGTGATCGATTTGGCATTGATGACCAAGATTACTTGGTGTCCCTTACCCG
AAACCCCCCCAGCGAAAGTGAAGGCAGTGATGGTCGCTTCCTTATCTCCTACGATCGGACTCTGGTCATC
AAAGAAGTATCCAGTGAGGACATTGCTGACATGCATAGCAACCTCTCCAACTATCACCAGTACATTGTGA
AGTGCCATGGCAACACGCTTCTGCCCCAGTTCCTGGGGATGTACCGAGTCAGTGTGGACAACGAAGACAG
CTACATGCTTGTGATGCGCAATATGTTTAGCCACCGTCTTCCTGTGCACAGGAAGTATGACCTCAAGGGT
TCCCTAGTGTCCCGGGAAGCCAGCGATAAGGAAAAGGTTAAAGAATTGCCCACCCTTAAGGATATGGACT
TTCTCAACAAGAACCAGAAAGTATATATTGGTGAAGAGGAGAAGAAAATATTTCTGGAGAAGCTGAAGAG
AGATGTGGAGTTTCTAGTGCAGCTGAAGATCATGGACTACAGCCTTCTGCTAGGCATCCACGACATCATT
CGGGGCTCTGAACCAGAGGAGGAAGCGCCCGTGCGGGAGGATGAGTCAGAGGTGGATGGGGACTGCAGCC
TGACTGGACCTCCTGCTCTGGTGGGCTCCTATGGCACCTCCCCAGAGGGTATCGGAGGCTACATCCATTC
CCATCGGCCCCTGGGCCCAGGAGAGTTTGAGTCCTTCATTGATGTCTATGCCATCCGGAGTGCTGAAGGA
GCCCCCCAGAAGGAGGTCTACTTCATGGGCCTCATTGATATCCTTACACAGTATGATGCCAAGAAGAAAG
CAGCTCATGCAGCCAAAACTGTCAAGCATGGGGCTGGGGCAGAGATCTCTACTGTCCATCCGGAGCAGTA
TGCTAAGCGATTCCTGGATTTTATTACCAACATCTTTGCCTAACGGGATCCACCGGATCTAGATAACTGA
TCATAATCAGCCATACCACATTTGTAGAGGTTTTACTTGCTTTAAAAAACCTCCCACACCTCCCCCTGAA
CCTGAAACATAAAATGAATGCAATTGTTGTTGTTAACTTGTTTATTGCAGCTTATAATGGTTACAAATAA
AGCAATAGCATCACAAATTTCACAAATAAAGCATTTTTTTCACTGCATTCTAGTTGTGGTTTGTCCAAAC
TCATCAATGTATCTTAAGGCGTAAATTGTAAGCGTTAATATTTTGTTAAAATTCGCGTTAAATTTTTGTT
AAATCAGCTCATTTTTTAACCAATAGGCCGAAATCGGCAAAATCCCTTATAAATCAAAAGAATAGACCGA
GATAGGGT
[37 nt withheld, positions 5469-5505]
AAAGAACGTGGACTCCAACGTCAAAGG
[49 nt withheld, positions 5533-5581]
T
[91 nt withheld, positions 5583-5673]
G
[124 nt withheld, positions 5675-5798]
CAGGTGGCACTTTTCGGGGAAATGTGCGCGGAACCCCTATTTGTTTATTTTTCTAAATACATTCAAATAT
GTATCCGCTCATGAGACAATAACCCTGATAAATGCTTCAATAATATTGAAAAAGGAAGAGTCCTGAGGCG
GAAAGAACCAGCTGTGGAATGTGTGTCAGTTAGGGTGTGGAAAGTCCCCAGGCTCCCCAGCAGGCAGAAG
TATGCAAAGCATGCATCTCAATTAGTCAGCAACCAGGTGTGGAAAGTCCCCAGGCTCCCCAGCAGGCAGA
AGTATGCAAAGCATGCATCTCAATTAGTCAGCAACCATAGTCCCGCCCCTAACTCCGCCCATCCCGCCCC
TAACTCCGCCCAGTTCCGCCCATTCTCCGCCCCATGGCTGACTAATTTTTTTTATTTATGCAGAGGCCGA
GGC
